>Addgene plasmid #229604 | pAAV-CAG-EGFP-P2A-mCherry | addgene full sequence | sequence record 478876 | Addgene NGS Result
ATCTACGTAGCCATGCTCTAGGAAGAGTACCATTGACGTCAATAATGACGTATGTTCCCATAGTAACGCC
AATAGGGACTTTCCATTGACGTCAATGGGTGGAGTATTTACGGTAAACTGCCCACTTGGCAGTACATCAA
GTGTATCATATGCCAAGTACGCCCCCTATTGACGTCAATGACGGTAAATGGCCCGCCTGGCATTATGCCC
AGTACATGACCTTATGGGACTTTCCTACTTGGCAGTACATCTACGTATTAGTCATCGCTATTACCATGGT
CGAGGTGAGCCCCACGTTCTGCTTCACTCTCCCCATCTCCCCCCCCTCCCCACCCCCAATTTTGTATTTA
TTTATTTTTTAATTATTTTGTGCAGCGATGGGGGCGGGGGGGGGGGGGGGGCGCGGGCCGGGGGGGGGGG
GGGGGGGGGGGGGGGGGGGGGGGGCGAGGCGGAGAGGTGCGGCGGCAGCCAATCAGAGCGGCGCGCTCCG
AAAGTTTCCTTTTATGGCGAGGCGGCGGCGGCGGCGGCCCTATAAAAAGCGAAGCGCGCGGCGGGCGGGA
GTCGCTGCGCGCTGCCTTCGCCCCGTGCCCCGCTCCGCCGCCGCCTCGCGCCGCCCGCCCCGGCTCTGAC
TGACCGCGTTACTCCCACAGGTGAGCGGGCGGGACGGCCCTTCTCCTCCGGGCTGTAATTAGCGCTTGGT
TTAATGACGGCTTGTTTCTTTTCTGTGGCTGCGTGAAAGCCTTGAGGGGCTCCGGGAGGGCCCTTTGTGC
GGGGGGAGCGGCTCGGGGCTGTCCGCGGGGGGACGGCTGCCTTCGGGGGGGACGGGGCAGGGCGGGGTTC
GGCTTCTGGCGTGTGACCGGCGGCTCTAGAGCCTCTGCTAACCATGTTCATGCCTTCTTCTTTTTCCTAC
AGCTCCTGGGCAACGTGCTGGTTATTGTGCTGTCTCATCATTTTGGCAAAGAATTGGATCCGGTACCCTA
AGCCACCATGGTGAGCAAGGGCGAGGAGCTGTTCACCGGGGTGGTGCCCATCCTGGTCGAGCTGGACGGC
GACGTAAACGGCCACAAGTTCAGCGTGTCCGGCGAGGGCGAGGGCGATGCCACCTACGGCAAGCTGACCC
TGAAGTTCATCTGCACCACCGGCAAGCTGCCCGTGCCCTGGCCCACCCTCGTGACCACCCTGACCTACGG
CGTGCAGTGCTTCAGCCGCTACCCCGACCACATGAAGCAGCACGACTTCTTCAAGTCCGCCATGCCCGAA
GGCTACGTCCAGGAGCGCACCATCTTCTTCAAGGACGACGGCAACTACAAGACCCGCGCCGAGGTGAAGT
TCGAGGGCGACACCCTGGTGAACCGCATCGAGCTGAAGGGCATCGACTTCAAGGAGGACGGCAACATCCT
GGGGCACAAGCTGGAGTACAACTACAACAGCCACAACGTCTATATCATGGCCGACAAGCAGAAGAACGGC
ATCAAGGTGAACTTCAAGATCCGCCACAACATCGAGGACGGCAGCGTGCAGCTCGCCGACCACTACCAGC
AGAACACCCCCATCGGCGACGGCCCCGTGCTGCTGCCCGACAACCACTACCTGAGCACCCAGTCCGCCCT
GAGCAAAGACCCCAACGAGAAGCGCGATCACATGGTCCTGCTGGAGTTCGTGACCGCCGCCGGGATCACT
CTCGGCATGGACGAGCTGTACAAGCGACCGGTTCACGTGGGAAGTGGGGCTACAAACTTCTCACTGCTGA
AACAGGCCGGGGATGTGGAGGAAAACCCAGGACCACACGTGACTAGTATGGTGAGCAAGGGCGAGGAGGA
TAACATGGCCATCATCAAGGAGTTCATGCGCTTCAAGGTGCACATGGAGGGCTCCGTGAACGGCCACGAG
TTCGAGATCGAGGGCGAGGGCGAGGGCCGCCCCTACGAGGGCACCCAGACCGCCAAGCTGAAGGTGACCA
AGGGTGGCCCCCTGCCCTTCGCCTGGGACATCCTGTCCCCTCAGTTCATGTACGGCTCCAAGGCCTACGT
GAAGCACCCCGCCGACATCCCCGACTACTTGAAGCTGTCCTTCCCCGAGGGCTTCAAGTGGGAGCGCGTG
ATGAACTTCGAGGACGGCGGCGTGGTGACCGTGACCCAGGACTCCTCCCTGCAGGACGGCGAGTTCATCT
ACAAGGTGAAGCTGCGCGGCACCAACTTCCCCTCCGACGGCCCCGTAATGCAGAAGAAGACCATGGGCTG
GGAGGCCTCCTCCGAGCGGATGTACCCCGAGGACGGCGCCCTGAAGGGCGAGATCAAGCAGAGGCTGAAG
CTGAAGGACGGCGGCCACTACGACGCTGAGGTCAAGACCACCTACAAGGCCAAGAAGCCCGTGCAGCTGC
CCGGCGCCTACAACGTCAACATCAAGTTGGACATCACCTCCCACAACGAGGACTACACCATCGTGGAACA
GTACGAACGCGCCGAGGGCCGCCACTCCACCGGCGGCATGGACGAGCTGTACAAGTAGTAAGAATTCGAT
ATCAAGCTTATCGATAATCAACCTCTGGATTACAAAATTTGTGAAAGATTGACTGGTATTCTTAACTATG
TTGCTCCTTTTACGCTATGTGGATACGCTGCTTTAATGCCTTTGTATCATGCTATTGCTTCCCGTATGGC
TTTCATTTTCTCCTCCTTGTATAAATCCTGGTTGCTGTCTCTTTATGAGGAGTTGTGGCCCGTTGTCAGG
CAACGTGGCGTGGTGTGCACTGTGTTTGCTGACGCAACCCCCACTGGTTGGGGCATTGCCACCACCTGTC
AGCTCCTTTCCGGGACTTTCGCTTTCCCCCTCCCTATTGCCACGGCGGAACTCATCGCCGCCTGCCTTGC
CCGCTGCTGGACAGGGGCTCGGCTGTTGGGCACTGACAATTCCGTGGTGTTGTCGGGGAAATCATCGTCC
TTTCCTTGGCTGCTCGCCTGTGTTGCCACCTGGATTCTGCGCGGGACGTCCTTCTGCTACGTCCCTTCGG
CCCTCAATCCAGCGGACCTTCCTTCCCGCGGCCTGCTGCCGGCTCTGCGGCCTCTTCCGCGTCTTCGCCT
TCGCCCTCAGACGAGTCGGATCTCCCTTTGGGCCGCCTCCCCGCATCGATACCGTCGACCCGGGCGGCCG
CTTCGAGCAGACATGATAAGATACATTGATGAGTTTGGACAAACCACAACTAGAATGCAGTGAAAAAAAT
GCTTTATTTGTGAAATTTGTGATGCTATTGCTTTATTTGTAACCATTATAAGCTGCAATAAACAAGTTAA
CAACAACAATTGCATTCATTTTATGTTTCAGGTTCAGGGGGAGATGTGGGAGGTTTTTTAAAGCAAGTAA
AACCTCTACAAATGTGGTAAAATCGATAAGGATCTTCCTAGAGCATGGCTACGTAGATAAGTAGCATGGC
GGGTTAATCATTAACTACAAGGAACCCCTAGTGATGGAGTTGGCCACTCCCTCTCTGCGCGCTCGCTCGC
TCACTGACTCGCTGCGCTCGGTCGTTCGGCTGCGGCGAGCGGTATCAGCTCACTCAAAGGCGGTAATACG
GTTATCCACAGAATCAGGGGATAACGCAGGAAAGAACATGTGAGCAAAAGGCCAGCAAAAGGCCAGGAAC
CGTAAAAAGGCCGCGTTGCTGGCGTTTTTCCATAGGCTCCGCCCCCCTGACGAGCATCACAAAAATCGAC
GCTCAAGTCAGAGGTGGCGAAACCCGACAGGACTATAAAGATACCAGGCGTTTCCCCCTGGAAGCTCCCT
CGTGCGCTCTCCTGTTCCGACCCTGCCGCTTACCGGATACCTGTCCGCCTTTCTCCCTTCGGGAAGCGTG
GCGCTTTCTCATAGCTCACGCTGTAGGTATCTCAGTTCGGTGTAGGTCGTTCGCTCCAAGCTGGGCTGTG
TGCACGAACCCCCCGTTCAGCCCGACCGCTGCGCCTTATCCGGTAACTATCGTCTTGAGTCCAACCCGGT
AAGACACGACTTATCGCCACTGGCAGCAGCCACTGGTAACAGGATTAGCAGAGCGAGGTATGTAGGCGGT
GCTACAGAGTTCTTGAAGTGGTGGCCTAACTACGGCTACACTAGAAGAACAGTATTTGGTATCTGCGCTC
TGCTGAAGCCAGTTACCTTCGGAAAAAGAGTTGGTAGCTCTTGATCCGGCAAACAAACCACCGCTGGTAG
CGGTGGTTTTTTTGTTTGCAAGCAGCAGATTACGCGCAGAAAAAAAGGATCTCAAGAAGATCCTTTGATC
TTTTCTACGGGGTCTGACGCTCAGTGGAACGAAAACTCACGTTAAGGGATTTTGGTCATGAGATTATCAA
AAAGGATCTTCACCTAGATCCTTTTAAATTAAAAATGAAGTTTTAAATCAATCTAAAGTATATATGAGTA
AACTTGGTCTGACAGTTACCAATGCTTAATCAGTGAGGCACCTATCTCAGCGATCTGTCTATTTCGTTCA
TCCATAGTTGCCTGACTCCCCGTCGTGTAGATAACTACGATACGGGAGGGCTTACCATCTGGCCCCAGTG
CTGCAATGATACCGCGAGACCCACGCTCACCGGCTCCAGATTTATCAGCAATAAACCAGCCAGCCGGAAG
GGCCGAGCGCAGAAGTGGTCCTGCAACTTTATCCGCCTCCATCCAGTCTATTAATTGTTGCCGGGAAGCT
AGAGTAAGTAGTTCGCCAGTTAATAGTTTGCGCAACGTTGTTGCCATTGCTACAGGCATCGTGGTGTCAC
GCTCGTCGTTTGGTATGGCTTCATTCAGCTCCGGTTCCCAACGATCAAGGCGAGTTACATGATCCCCCAT
GTTGTGCAAAAAAGCGGTTAGCTCCTTCGGTCCTCCGATCGTTGTCAGAAGTAAGTTGGCCGCAGTGTTA
TCACTCATGGTTATGGCAGCACTGCATAATTCTCTTACTGTCATGCCATCCGTAAGATGCTTTTCTGTGA
CTGGTGAGTACTCAACCAAGTCATTCTGAGAATAGTGTATGCGGCGACCGAGTTGCTCTTGCCCGGCGTC
AATACGGGATAATACCGCGCCACATAGCAGAACTTTAAAAGTGCTCATCATTGGAAAACGTTCTTCGGGG
CGAAAACTCTCAAGGATCTTACCGCTGTTGAGATCCAGTTCGATGTAACCCACTCGTGCACCCAACTGAT
CTTCAGCATCTTTTACTTTCACCAGCGTTTCTGGGTGAGCAAAAACAGGAAGGCAAAATGCCGCAAAAAA
GGGAATAAGGGCGACACGGAAATGTTGAATACTCATACTCTTCCTTTTTCAATATTATTGAAGCATTTAT
CAGGGTTATTGTCTCATGAGCGGATACATATTTGAATGTATTTAGAAAAATAAACAAATAGGGGTTCCGC
GCACATTTCCCCGAAAAGTGCCACCTAAATTGTAAGCGTTAATATTTTGTTAAAATTCGCGTTAAATTTT
TGTTAAATCAGCTCATTTTTTAACCAATAGGCCGAAATCGGCAAAATCCCTTATAAATCAAAAGAATAGA
CCGAGATAGGGT
[37 nt withheld, positions 5543-5579]
AAAGAACGTGGACTCCAACGTCAAAGG
[49 nt withheld, positions 5607-5655]
T
[91 nt withheld, positions 5657-5747]
G
[124 nt withheld, positions 5749-5872]
CCCATTCGCCATTCAGGCTGCGCAACTGTTGGGAAGGGCGATCGGTGCGGGCCTCTTCGCTATTACGCCA
GCTGCGCGCTCGCTCGCTCACTGAGGCCGCCCGGGCAAAGCCCGGGCGTCGGGCGACCTTTGGTCGCCCG
GCCTCAGTGAGCGAGCGAGCGCGCAGAGAGGGAGTGGCCAACTCCATCACTAGGGGTTCCTTGTAGTTAA
TGATTAACCCGCCATGCTACTT
Features (pLannotate 1.2.2; 18 found; start..end, strand, type, name):
     30..278     +  enhancer       CMV enhancer (fragment): human cytomegalovirus immediate early enhancer
    280..557     +  promoter       chicken β-actin promoter: No description available
    558..693     +  intron         hybrid intron (fragment): hybrid between chicken β-actin (CBA) and minute virus of mice (MMV) introns (Gray et al., 2011)
    782..912     +  intron         chimeric intron (fragment): chimera between introns from chicken β-actin and rabbit β-globin
    910..972     +  CDS            HBB (fragment): HBB_LEPEU - Experimental evidence at protein level: Swiss-Prot protein existence level 1. Involved in oxygen transport from the lung to the various peripheral tissues. From Lepus europaeus (European hare).
    988..1704    +  CDS            EGFP: EGFP is a basic (constitutively fluorescent) green fluorescent protein published in 1996, derived from Aequorea victoria. It is reported to be a rapidly-maturing weak dimer with moderate acid sensitivity.
   1798..2508    +  CDS            mCherry: monomeric derivative of DsRed fluorescent protein (Shaner et al., 2004) mammalian codon-optimized
   2512..2536    +  misc_feature   MCS (fragment): pBluescript multiple cloning site
   2536..3124    +  misc_feature   WPRE: woodchuck hepatitis virus posttranscriptional regulatory element
   3167..3288    -  polyA_signal   SV40 poly(A) signal: SV40 polyadenylation signal
   3311..3379    -  CDS            large T antigen (fragment): large T antigen from SV40 (simian virus 40)
   3450..3507    +  repeat_region  AAV2 ITR (fragment): inverted terminal repeat of adeno-associated virus serotype 2 inverted
   3667..4255    -  rep_origin     ori: high-copy-number ColE1/pMB1/pBR322/pUC origin of replication
   4426..5286    -  CDS            AmpR: β-lactamase; bla; confers resistance to ampicillin, carbenicillin, and related antibiotics
   5287..5391    -  promoter       AmpR promoter: bla
   5444..5872    -  rep_origin     f1 ori (sequence partly withheld): f1 bacteriophage origin of replication; arrow indicates direction of (+) strand synthesis
   5877..5946    -  CDS            lacZα (fragment): LacZα fragment of β-galactosidase; lacZ fragment
   5941..6073    -  repeat_region  AAV2 ITR (fragment): inverted terminal repeat of adeno-associated virus serotype 2 inverted
