[The description below was written by a language model from this plasmid's Addgene catalogue record and pLannotate feature annotations shown in this document.]
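Description:
pAAV-CAG-EGFP-P2A-mCherry is an adeno-associated virus transfer plasmid that also works as a direct mammalian expression vector, built on a pAAV backbone. It is maintained in bacteria through a high-copy ColE1/pUC-type origin and selected with ampicillin via the β-lactamase gene and its own promoter. An f1 phage origin and a remnant of lacZα are also present in the backbone. Two AAV2 inverted terminal repeats, both annotated only as fragments in the sequenced record, flank the expression cassette. ITRs are the cis elements needed for replication and packaging of the intervening DNA into AAV particles, and their repetitive structure is consistent with the use of a recombination-deficient propagation strain.

The payload is a bicistronic two-colour reporter driven by the CAG promoter, annotated here as a CMV immediate-early enhancer fragment, the chicken β-actin promoter and chimeric β-actin/β-globin intron sequences; the short "HBB" hit is most likely the rabbit β-globin portion of that intron/exon junction rather than a real coding region. The EGFP open reading frame is followed by mCherry. The gap between them is unannotated but, according to the construct name, holds a P2A self-cleaving peptide, which causes ribosomal skipping so that the two fluorescent proteins are produced as separate polypeptides from one transcript at roughly equal amounts. A WPRE downstream enhances transcript stability and expression, and an SV40 polyadenylation signal terminates the message.

The stated purpose is co-expression of EGFP and mCherry in mammalian cells. The associated publication concerns a monomeric green fluorescent protein derived from StayGold, so this plasmid plausibly serves as an EGFP comparison with mCherry as an expression reference, though the record does not state this.
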