Addgene plasmid #229604: pAAV-CAG-EGFP-P2A-mCherry
Purpose: Expresses EGFP and mCherry in mammalian cells
Depositing lab: Kiryl Piatkevich. Depositing organization: Westlake University. Publication: Bright and stable monomeric green fluorescent protein derived from StayGold. Zhang H, Lesnov GD, Subach OM, Zhang W, Kuzmicheva TP, Vlaskina AV, Samygina VR, Chen L, Ye X, Nikolaeva AY, Gabdulkhakov A, Papadaki S, Qin W, Borshchevskiy V, Perfilov MM, Gavrikov AS, Drobizhev M, Mishin AS, Piatkevich KD, Subach FV. Nat Methods. 2024 Apr;21(4):657-665. doi: 10.1038/s41592-024-02203-y. Epub 2024 Feb 26. PubMed 38409224.
Backbone
  Vector backbone: pAAV
  Vector type: Mammalian Expression, AAV
Growth in bacteria
  Bacterial resistance: Ampicillin, 100 μg/mL
  Growth temperature: 37°C
  Growth strain: NEB Stable
  Copy number: High Copy
Gene/Insert
  Gene/Insert name: EGFP
  Species: Synthetic
  Cloning method: Ligation Independent Cloning
Terms and licenses: Academic/Nonprofit Terms; Industry Terms: Not Available to Industry
How to cite: pAAV-CAG-EGFP-P2A-mCherry was a gift from Kiryl Piatkevich (Addgene plasmid # 229604 ; http://n2t.net/addgene:229604 ; RRID:Addgene_229604)
